>Addgene plasmid #18555 | T4 Lysozyme L121M WT* | addgene partial sequence | sequence record 24341 | 3primeUP
CTACGAAAAAGCCCGCTCATTAGGCGGGCTCAGATCTGCTCATGTTTGACAGCTTATCATCGATAAGCTT
CGGCAATAAATTCTTGATATGTTTTCATATGTTTCCTTTAAATATTTTAATTAGTAATTGTCTATTCAAG
TAATTGTGAATATACTATCACAATTCCAAGAGAAAGTAAACAGCTTTATAGATTTTTATACGCGTCCCAA
GTGCCAGTTCTAAACGTTGTAATGACTCGTTTTGCGCGATTAGGTGTTTGATTATACCATCTACTTTTAG
CTAAGTTAACTGCTGCTTCATCCCAGCGTTTTTGTTGCATCATACGTAAAGAGTTAGTAAATCCTGCCAC
ACCGGTTTCTCCCATTTGGAAAACCATATTAATCAATGCAGCGCGACGAACCGCATCAAGAGAATCATAA
ACCGGTTTTAATTTAGCATTTCTCAGAATTCCGCGAACAGCAGCATCAACATCCTGATTAAAGAGTTTTT
CAGCCTCATCTTTTGTAATTACACCATTAGTATTACGCCCAATAGCTTTATCTAATTCAGATTTAGCAGC
ATTAAGTGATGGACTTTTTGTAAGCAAATGACCGATGCCAATAGTGTAATAGCCTTCTGTGTCTTTATAG
ATTTTAAGTCTAAGACCTTCATCTATACGTAACATTTCAAATATATTCATAATACCTCCTAAGCATCGAT
GGATCCTGTTTCCTGTGTGAAATTGTTATCCGCTCACAATTCCACACATTATACGAGCCGATGATAATTG
TCAACAGGGGNATGGGGAGTANGCTGATCNGTTCC
