[The description below was written by a language model from this plasmid's Addgene catalogue record.]
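Description:
T4 Lysozyme L121M WT* is a bacterial expression plasmid built on the pHS1403 backbone (about 5 kb without insert) that carries the bacteriophage T4 lysozyme gene (gene e) as an insert of roughly 600 bp. It is maintained as a high-copy plasmid in E. coli under ampicillin selection. The record has no feature table and does not state the promoter, the origin of replication or any fusion tags, so the regulatory elements driving expression cannot be described beyond the "bacterial expression" classification.

The insert was cloned by restriction digestion between a 5′ BamHI site and a 3′ HindIII site, both of which remain intact, so the fragment can be excised or replaced. According to the depositor's note, the BamHI site lies 27 bp from the start codon and the HindIII site 115 bp from the stop codon, meaning the cloned fragment includes short flanking untranslated regions around the coding sequence. The encoded protein carries the point substitution L121M, replacing leucine 121 with methionine. The "WT*" label denotes the background in which the mutation was made. In the T4 lysozyme literature this term conventionally refers to the cysteine-free pseudo-wild-type version of the enzyme, although the record itself does not define it.

The record does not state an explicit purpose. A single defined substitution in this well-characterised model enzyme fits production of the variant protein in E. coli for studies of how individual residue changes affect protein structure, stability and folding.
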