Addgene plasmid #18555: T4 Lysozyme L121M WT*
Depositing lab: Brian Matthews. Depositing organization: University of Oregon.
Backbone
  Vector backbone: pHS1403
  Backbone size w/o insert (bp): 5000
  Vector type: Bacterial Expression
Growth in bacteria
  Bacterial resistance: Ampicillin, 100 μg/mL
  Growth temperature: 37°C
  Growth strain: DH5alpha
  Copy number: High Copy
Gene/Insert
  Gene/Insert name: T4 Lysozyme
  Species: Bacteriophage T4
  Insert size (bp): 600
  Mutation: L121M WT*
  GenBank ID: NP_049736
  Entrez Gene: e (a.k.a. T4p123)
  Cloning method: Restriction Enzyme; 5′ cloning site BamHI (not destroyed); 3′ cloning site HindIII (not destroyed)
  Sequencing primers: 5′ na; 3′ GGCGTATCACGAGGCCC
Terms and licenses: Academic/Nonprofit Terms; Industry Terms: Not Available to Industry
Depositor comments: The BamHI site is 27 bp from the ATG and the HindIII site is 115 bp from the stop.
How to cite: T4 Lysozyme L121M WT* was a gift from Brian Matthews (Addgene plasmid # 18555 ; http://n2t.net/addgene:18555 ; RRID:Addgene_18555)
